>Addgene plasmid #128985 | pMM0528 | addgene full sequence | sequence record 259431 | Addgene NGS Result
CTTTTATGACATTTGAATAAGAAGTAATACAAACTGAAAATGTTGAAAGTATTAGTTAAAGTGGTTATGC
AGCTTTTCCATTTATATATCTGTTAATAGATCAAAAATCATCGCTTCGCTGATTAATTACCCCAGAAATA
AGGCTAAAAAACTAATCGCATTATCATCCTATGGTTGTTAATTTGATTCGTTAATTTGAAGGTTTGTGGG
GCCAGGTTACTGCCAATTTTTCCTCTTCATAACCATAAAAGCTAGTATTGTAGAATCTTTATTGTTCGGA
GCAGTGCGGCGCGAGGCACATCTGCGTTTCAGGAACGCGACCGGTGAAGACGAGGACGCACGGTCTAGAC
GCCCACGCTCGCCCACGCTCGCCCACGCGCGCGCGCACTTCAATATAGCAATGAGCAGTTAAGCGTATTA
CTGAAAGTTCCAAAGAGAAGGTTTTTTTAGGCTAAGATAATGGGGCTCTTTACATTTCCACAACATATAA
GTAAGATTAGATATGGATATGTATATGGATATGTATATGGTGGTAATGCCATGTAATATGATTATTAAAC
TTCTTTGCGTCCATCCAAAAAAAAAGTAAGAATTTTTGAAAATTCAATATAAAGATCTGTTTAGCTTGCC
TCGCGTTTGAGACCGACTACGGTTATCCACAGAATCAGGGGATAACGCAGGAAAGAACATGTGAGCAAAA
GGCCAGCAAAAGGCCAGGAACCGTAAAAAGGCCGCGTTGCTGGCGTTTTTCCATAGGCTCCGCCCCCCTG
ACGAGCATCACAAAAATCGACGCTCAAGTCAGAGGTGGCGAAACCCGACAGGACTATAAAGATACCAGGC
GTTTCCCCCTGGAAGCTCCCTCGTGCGCTCTCCTGTTCCGACCCTGCCGCTTACCGGATACCTGTCCGCC
TTTCTCCCTTCGGGAAGCGTGGCGCTTTCTCATAGCTCACGCTGTAGGTATCTCAGTTCGGTGTAGGTCG
TTCGCTCCAAGCTGGGCTGTGTGCACGAACCCCCCGTTCAGCCCGACCGCTGCGCCTTATCCGGTAACTA
TCGTCTTGAGTCCAACCCGGTAAGACACGACTTATCGCCACTGGCAGCAGCCACTGGTAACAGGATTAGC
AGAGCGAGGTATGTAGGCGGTGCTACAGAGTTCTTGAAGTGGTGGCCTAACTACGGCTACACTAGAAGAA
CAGTATTTGGTATCTGCGCTCTGCTGAAGCCAGTTACCTTCGGAAAAAGAGTTGGTAGCTCTTGATCCGG
CAAACAAACCACCGCTGGTAGCGGTGGTTTTTTTGTTTGCAAGCAGCAGATTACGCGCAGAAAAAAAGGA
TCTCAAGAAGATCCTTTGATCTTTTCTACGGGGTCTGACGCTCAGTGGAACGAAAACTCACGTTAAGGGA
TTTTGGTCATGATTGATCGGGCACGTAAGAGGTTCCAACTTTCACCATAATGAAATAAGATCACTACCGG
GCGTATTTTTTGAGTTATCGAGATTTTCAGGAGCTAAGGAAGCTAAAATGGAGAAAAAAATCACTGGATA
TACCACCGTTGATATATCCCAATGGCATCGTAAAGAACATTTTGAGGCATTTCAGTCAGTTGCTCAATGT
ACCTATAACCAGACCGTTCAGCTGGATATTACGGCCTTTTTAAAGACCGTAAAGAAAAATAAGCACAAGT
TTTATCCGGCCTTTATTCACATTCTTGCCCGCCTGATGAATGCTCATCCGGAATTTCGTATGGCAATGAA
AGACGGTGAGCTGGTGATATGGGATAGTGTTCACCCTTGTTACACCGTTTTCCATGAGCAAACTGAAACG
TTTTCATCGCTCTGGAGTGAATACCACGACGATTTCCGGCAGTTTCTACACATATATTCGCAAGATGTGG
CGTGTTACGGTGAAAACCTGGCCTATTTCCCTAAAGGGTTTATTGAGAATATGTTTTTCGTTTCAGCCAA
TCCCTGGGTGAGTTTCACCAGTTTTGATTTAAACGTGGCCAATATGGACAACTTCTTCGCCCCCGTTTTC
ACCATGGGCAAATATTATACGCAAGGCGACAAGGTGCTGATGCCGCTGGCGATTCAGGTTCATCATGCCG
TTTGTGATGGCTTCCATGTCGGCAGAATGCTTAATGAATTACAACAGTACTGCGATGAGTGGCAGGGCGG
GGCGTAATTTGATATCGAGCTCGCTTGGACTCCTGTTGATAGATCCAGTAATGACCTCAGAACTCCATCT
GGATTTGTTCAGAACGCTCGGTTGCCGCCGGGCGTTTTTTATTGGTCTGGTCTCACATAGTACCTATAGT
TTTTTCTCCTTGACGTTAAAGTATAGAGGTATATTAACAATTTTTTGTTGATA
Features (pLannotate 1.2.2; 6 found; start..end, strand, type, name):
    387..598     -  promoter       GAL10 promoter (fragment): S. cerevisiae GAL10; inducible promoter, regulated by Gal4
    748..1336    -  rep_origin     ori: high-copy-number ColE1/pMB1/pBR322/pUC origin of replication
   1420..1517    +  promoter       cat promoter: promoter of the E. coli cat gene encoding chloramphenicol acetyltransferase
   1518..2174    +  CDS            cat: CAT_ECOLX - Experimental evidence at protein level: Swiss-Prot protein existence level 1. This enzyme is an effector of chloramphenicol resistance in bacteria. From Escherichia coli. This protein is used as a marker in many commonly used cloning vectors, such as pACYC184.
   2248..2282    +  terminator     lambda t0 terminator: minimal transcription terminator from phage lambda (Scholtissek and Grosse, 1987)
   2316..343     -  promoter       GAL1 promoter (fragment) (across the origin): S. cerevisiae GAL1; inducible promoter, regulated by Gal4
