[The description below was written by a language model from this plasmid's Addgene catalogue record and pLannotate feature annotations shown in this document.]
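Description:
pMM0528 is a small (about 2.4 kb) bacterial "part plasmid" from a yeast optogenetic toolkit for controlling gene expression in Saccharomyces cerevisiae. It stores a single modular element, the promoter pZF(3BS), catalogued as a Type 2 (promoter) part in the hierarchical, modular cloning scheme the toolkit follows. The backbone is recorded as pTYK001, a synthetic-biology entry vector. It carries only what is needed for maintenance in E. coli: a high-copy ColE1/pUC-type origin of replication and a chloramphenicol acetyltransferase (cat) gene driven by its own promoter and followed by a lambda t0 terminator, which provides chloramphenicol selection. No yeast origin, centromere or auxotrophic marker is annotated, consistent with a plasmid meant to donate a part rather than to be used in yeast directly.

The insert itself appears in the feature table as fragments of the S. cerevisiae GAL1 and GAL10 promoters, one of which spans the numbering origin of the circular sequence. This suggests that pZF(3BS) is built on the GAL1/GAL10 promoter region. The name implies a promoter responsive to a zinc-finger DNA-binding domain with three binding sites, but the record does not spell this out, and no binding sites are annotated separately. The cloning sites flanking the part are also not recorded. In practice the plasmid would serve as a source of this promoter for assembly with coding-sequence and terminator parts into yeast expression cassettes, placing a gene of interest under the control of a synthetic, presumably light-regulated, zinc-finger transcription factor from the same toolkit.
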