Addgene plasmid #128985: pMM0528
Purpose: Part plasmid for pZF(3BS), Type 2 (promoter) part
Depositing lab: Megan McClean. Depositing organization: University of Wisconsin, Madison. Publication: A yeast optogenetic toolkit (yOTK) for gene expression control in Saccharomyces cerevisiae. An-Adirekkun JM, Stewart CJ, Geller SH, Patel MT, Melendez J, Oakes BL, Noyes MB, McClean MN. Biotechnol Bioeng. 2019 Dec 2. doi: 10.1002/bit.27234. PubMed 31788779.
Backbone
  Vector backbone: pTYK001
  Vector type: Synthetic Biology
Growth in bacteria
  Bacterial resistance: Chloramphenicol, 25 μg/mL
  Growth temperature: 37°C
  Growth strain: DH5alpha
  Copy number: High Copy
Gene/Insert
  Gene/Insert name: pZF(3BS)
  Species: S. cerevisiae (budding yeast)
  Cloning method: Restriction Enzyme; 5′ cloning site unknown (unknown if destroyed); 3′ cloning site unknown (unknown if destroyed)
Terms and licenses: Academic/Nonprofit Terms; Industry Terms: Not Available to Industry
How to cite: pMM0528 was a gift from Megan McClean (Addgene plasmid # 128985 ; http://n2t.net/addgene:128985 ; RRID:Addgene_128985)
